>Addgene plasmid #17729 | pcDNA3 S6K2 WT | addgene partial sequence | sequence record 23666 | 17729 with CMV-F
CGTGGGCNTTAGCGAGCTCTCTGGCTACTAGAGAACCCACTGCTTACTGGCTTATCGAAATTAATACGAC
TCACTATAGGGAGACCCAAGCTTCGATCGTCGACATGTACCCATACGATGTTCCAGATTACGCTTCTAGA
GGATCCGCGGCCGTGTTTGATTTGGATTTGGAGACGGAGGAAGGCAGCGAGGGCGAGGGCGAGCCAGAGC
TCAGCCCCGCGGACGCATGTCCCCTTGCCGAGTTGAGGGCAGCTGGCCTAGAGCCTGTGGGACACTATGA
AGAGGTGGAGCTGACTGAGACCAGCGTGAACGTTGGCCCAGAGCGCATCGGGCCCCACTGCTTTGAGCTG
CTGCGTGTGCTGGGCAAGGGGGGCTATGGCAAGGTGTTCCAGGTGCGAAAGGTGCAAGGCACCAACTTGG
GCAAAATATATGCCATGAAAGTCCTAAGGAAGGCCAAAATTGTGCGCAATGCCAAGGACACAGCACACAC
ACGGGCTGAGCGGAACATTCTAGAGTCAGTGAAGCACCCCTTTATTGTGGAACTGGCCTATGCCTTCCAG
ACTGGTGGCAAACTCTACCTCATCCTTGAGTGCCTCAGTGGTGGCGAGCTCTTCACGCATCTGGAGCGAG
AGGGCATCTTCCTGGAAGATACGGCCTGCTTCTACCTGGCTGAGATCACGCTGGCCCTGGGCCATCTCCA
CTCCCAGGGCATCATCTACCGGGACCTCAAGCCCGAGAACATCATGCTCAGCAGCCAGGGCCACATCAAA
CTGACCGACTTTGGACTCTGCAAGGAGTCTATCCATGAGGGCGCCGTCACTCACACCTTCTGCGGCACCA
TTGAGTACATGGCCCCTGAGATTCTGGTGCGCAGTGGCCACAACCGGGCTGTGGACTGGTGGANCCTGGG
GGCCCTGATGTACGACATGCTCACTGGATCGCCGCCCTTACCCAAAAAAAACCGGAAAAAAAACCATGGA
TAAAATCATCAGGGGCAAGCTGGCACTGNCCCCCTACCTCACCCNAAATGCCCGGGAC
