[The description below was written by a language model from this plasmid's Addgene catalogue record.]
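Description:
pcDNA3 S6K2 WT is a mammalian expression plasmid built on pcDNA3-HA, a derivative of pcDNA3 of about 5.4 kb before insertion that supplies an HA epitope tag upstream of the cloning site. It is propagated in E. coli as a high-copy plasmid under ampicillin selection. It also carries a neomycin resistance marker, so transfected mammalian cells can be selected with G418 to obtain stable lines as well as being used for transient expression.

The insert is the wild-type human S6K2 coding sequence (gene RPS6KB2, also called S6K2 beta-2 or p54), a ribosomal protein S6 kinase homologous to S6K1. It was cloned between BamHI and EcoRI sites, both of which remain intact, so the insert can be excised or swapped. The HA tag from the backbone is fused to the N terminus of the kinase, which allows detection or immunoprecipitation of the expressed protein with anti-HA antibodies independently of the endogenous enzyme. The record does not list the promoter explicitly, but pcDNA3 vectors drive expression from the CMV immediate-early promoter, and the listing of a CMV forward sequencing primer fits this. No feature table is provided, so the insert size and the other backbone elements are not documented here.

The plasmid comes from work characterising S6K2 as a novel kinase related to S6K1. It is suited to overexpressing tagged wild-type S6K2 in mammalian cells, for example to study its activity, regulation or localisation. The "WT" designation suggests use as a reference alongside mutant versions, though the record describes none.
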