Addgene plasmid #17729: pcDNA3 S6K2 WT
Depositing lab: John Blenis. Depositing organization: Harvard Medical School. Publication: Characterization of S6K2, a novel kinase homologous to S6K1. Lee-Fruman KK, Kuo CJ, Lippincott J, Terada N, Blenis J. Oncogene. 1999 Sep 9. 18(36):5108-14. 10.1038/sj.onc.1202894 PubMed 10490847.
Backbone
  Vector backbone: pcDNA3-HA
  Backbone size w/o insert (bp): 5400
  Vector type: Mammalian Expression
  Selectable markers: Neomycin (select with G418)
Growth in bacteria
  Bacterial resistance: Ampicillin, 100 μg/mL
  Growth temperature: 37°C
  Growth strain: DH5alpha
  Copy number: High Copy
Gene/Insert
  Gene/Insert name: S6K2 (alt names: S6K2 beta-2; p54)
  Species: H. sapiens (human)
  Entrez Gene: RPS6KB2 (a.k.a. KLS, P70-beta, P70-beta-1, P70-beta-2, S6K-beta2, S6K2, S6KB, S6KI(2), S6Kbeta, SRK, STK14B, p70(S6K)-beta, p70S6Kb)
  Tag / fusion protein: HA (N terminal on backbone)
  Cloning method: Restriction Enzyme; 5′ cloning site BamHI (not destroyed); 3′ cloning site EcoRI (not destroyed)
  Sequencing primers: 5′ CMV-F
Terms and licenses: Academic/Nonprofit Terms; Industry Terms: Not Available to Industry
How to cite: pcDNA3 S6K2 WT was a gift from John Blenis (Addgene plasmid # 17729 ; http://n2t.net/addgene:17729 ; RRID:Addgene_17729)
